>Addgene plasmid #35461 | pRSII322 | depositor full sequence | sequence record 50859 | pRSII322 sequence 6861 bps
TCGCGCGTTTCGGTGATGACGGTGAAAACCTCTGACACATGCAGCTCCCGGAGACGGTCACAGCTTGTCT
GTAAGCGGATGCCGGGAGCAGACAAGCCCGTCAGGGCGCGTCAGCGGGTGTTGGCGGGTGTCGGGGCTGG
CTTAACTATGCGGCATCAGAGCAGATTGTACTGAGAGTGCACCATAGATCTGAATTAATTCTTGAATAAT
ACATAACTTTTCTTAAAAGAATCAAAGACAGATAAAATTTAAGAGATATTAAATATTAGTGAGAAGCCGA
GAATTTTGTAACACCAACATAACACTGACATCTTTAACAACTTTTAATTATGATACATTTCTTACGTCAT
GATTGATTATTACAGCTATGCTGACAAATGACTCTTGTTGCATGGCTACGAACCGGGTAATACTAAGTGA
TTGACTCTTGCTGACCTTTTATTAAGAACTAAATGGACAATATTATGGAGCATTTCATGTATAAATTGGT
GCGTAAAATCGTTGGATCTCTCTTCTAAGTACATCCTACTATAACAATCAAGAAAAACAAGAAAATCGGA
CAAAACAATCAAGTATGGATTCAAGAACAGTTGGTATATTAGGAGGGGGACAATTGGGACGTATGATTGT
TGAGGCAGCAAACAGGCTCAACATTAAGACGGTAATACTAGATGCTGAAAATTCTCCTGCCAAACAAATA
AGCAACTCCAATGACCACGTTAATGGCTCCTTTTCCAATCCTCTTGATATCGAAAAACTAGCTGAAAAAT
GTGATGTGCTAACGATTGAGATTGAGCATGTTGATGTTCCTACACTAAAGAATCTTCAAGTAAAACATCC
CAAATTAAAAATTTACCCTTCTCCAGAAACAATCAGATTGATACAAGACAAATATATTCAAAAAGAGCAT
TTAATCAAAAATGGTATAGCAGTTACCCAAAGTGTTCCTGTGGAACAAGCCAGTGAGACGTCCCTATTGA
ATGTTGGAAGAGATTTGGGTTTTCCATTCGTCTTGAAGTCGAGGACTTTGGCATACGATGGAAGAGGTAA
CTTCGTTGTAAAGAATAAGGAAATGATTCCGGAAGCATTGGAAGTACTGAAGGATCGTCCTTTGTACGCC
GAAAAATGGGCACCATTTACTAAAGAATTAGCAGTCATGATTGTGAGGTCTGTTAACGGTTTAGTGTTTT
CTTACCCAATTGTAGAGACTATCCACAAGGACAATATTTGTGACTTATGTTATGCGCCTGCTAGAGTTCC
GGACTCCGTTCAACTTAAGGCGAAGTTGTTGGCAGAAAATGCAATCAAATCTTTTCCCGGTTGTGGTATA
TTTGGTGTGGAAATGTTCTATTTAGAAACAGGGGAATTGCTTATTAACGAAATTGCCCCAAGGCCTCACA
ACTCTGGACATTATACCATTGATGCTTGCGTCACTTCTCAATTTGAAGCTCATTTGAGATCAATATTGGA
TTTGCCAATGCCAAAGAATTTCACATCTTTCTCCACCATTACAACGAACGCCATTATGCTAAATGTTCTT
GGAGACAAACATACAAAAGATAAAGAGCTAGAAACTTGCGAAAGAGCATTGGCGACTCCAGGTTCCTCAG
TGTACTTATATGGAAAAGAGTCAAGACCTAACAGAAAAGTAGGTCACATAAATATTATTGCCTCCAGTAT
GGCGGAATGTGAACAAAGGCTGAACTACATTACAGGTAGAACTGATATTCCAATCAAAATCTCTGTCGCT
CAAAAGTTGGACTTGGAAGCAATGGTCAAACCATTGGTTGGAATCATCATGGGATCAGACTCTGACTTGC
CGGTAATGTCTGCCGCATGTGCGGTTTTAAAAGATTTTGGCGTTCCATTTGAAGTGACAATAGTCTCTGC
TCATAGAACTCCACATAGGATGTCAGCATATGCTATTTCCGCAAGCAAGCGTGGAATTAAAACAATTATC
GCTGGAGCTGGTGGGGCTGCTCACTTGCCAGGTATGGTGGCTGCAATGACACCACTTCCTGTCATCGGTG
TGCCCGTAAAAGGTTCTTGTCTTGATGGAGTAGATTCTTTACATTCAATTGTGCAAATGCCTAGAGGTGT
TCCAGTAGCTACCGTCGCTATTAATAATAGTACGAACGCTGCGCTGTTGGCTGTCAGACTGCTTGGCGCT
TATGATTCAAGTTATACAACGAAAATGGAACAGTTTTTATTAAAGCAAGAAGAAGAAGTTCTTGTCAAAG
CACAAAAGTTAGAAACTGTCGGTTACGAAGCATATCTTGAAAACAAGTAATATATAAGTTTATTGATATA
CTTGTACAGCAAATAATTATAAAATGATATACCTATTTTTTAGGCTTTGTTATGATTACATCAAATGTGG
ACTTCATACATAGAAATCAACGCTTACAGGTGTCCTTTTTTAAGAATTTCATACATAAGATCTATGCGGT
GTGAAATACCGCACAGATGCGTAAGGAGAAAATACCGCATCAGGAAATTGTAAGCGTTAATATTTTGTTA
AAATTCGCGTTAAATTTTTGTTAAATCAGCTCATTTTTTAACCAATAGGCCGAAATCGGCAAAATCCCTT
ATAAATCAAAAGAATAGACCGAGATAGGGT
[37 nt withheld, positions 2621-2657]
AAAGAACGTGGACTCCAACGTCAAAGG
[49 nt withheld, positions 2685-2733]
T
[91 nt withheld, positions 2735-2825]
G
[124 nt withheld, positions 2827-2950]
CCATTCGCCATTCAGGCTGCGCAACTGTTGGGAAGGGCGATCGGTGCGGGCCTCTTCGCTATTACGCCAG
CTGGCGAAAGGGGGATGTGCTGCAAGGCGATTAAGTTGGGTAACGCCAGGGTTTTCCCAGTCACGACGTT
GTAAAACGACGGCCAGTGAATTGTAATACGACTCACTATAGGGCGAATTGGAGCTCCACCGCGGTGGCGG
CCGCTCTAGAACTAGTGGATCCCCCGGGCTGCAGGAATTCGATATCAAGCTTATCGATACCGTCGACCTC
GAGGGGGGGCCCGGTACCAGCTTTTGTTCCCTTTAGTGAGGGTTAATTTCGAGCTTGGCGTAATCATGGT
CATAGCTGTTTCCTGTGTGAAATTGTTATCCGCTCACAATTCCACACAACATACGAGCCGGAAGCATAAA
GTGTAAAGCCTGGGGTGCCTAATGAGTGAGCTAACTCACATTAATTGCGTTGCGCTCACTGCCCGCTTTC
CAGTCGGGAAACCTGTCGTGCCAGCTGCATTAATGAATCGGCCAACGCGCGGGGAGAGGCGGTTTGCGTA
TTGGGCGCTCTTCCGCTTCCTCGCTCACTGACTCGCTGCGCTCGGTCGTTCGGCTGCGGCGAGCGGTATC
AGCTCACTCAAAGGCGGTAATACGGTTATCCACAGAATCAGGGGATAACGCAGGAAAGAACATGTGAGCA
AAAGGCCAGCAAAAGGCCAGGAACCGTAAAAAGGCCGCGTTGCTGGCGTTTTTCCATAGGCTCCGCCCCC
CTGACGAGCATCACAAAAATCGACGCTCAAGTCAGAGGTGGCGAAACCCGACAGGACTATAAAGATACCA
GGCGTTTCCCCCTGGAAGCTCCCTCGTGCGCTCTCCTGTTCCGACCCTGCCGCTTACCGGATACCTGTCC
GCCTTTCTCCCTTCGGGAAGCGTGGCGCTTTCTCATAGCTCACGCTGTAGGTATCTCAGTTCGGTGTAGG
TCGTTCGCTCCAAGCTGGGCTGTGTGCACGAACCCCCCGTTCAGCCCGACCGCTGCGCCTTATCCGGTAA
CTATCGTCTTGAGTCCAACCCGGTAAGACACGACTTATCGCCACTGGCAGCAGCCACTGGTAACAGGATT
AGCAGAGCGAGGTATGTAGGCGGTGCTACAGAGTTCTTGAAGTGGTGGCCTAACTACGGCTACACTAGAA
GAACAGTATTTGGTATCTGCGCTCTGCTGAAGCCAGTTACCTTCGGAAAAAGAGTTGGTAGCTCTTGATC
CGGCAAACAAACCACCGCTGGTAGCGGTGGTTTTTTTGTTTGCAAGCAGCAGATTACGCGCAGAAAAAAA
GGATCTCAAGAAGATCCTTTGATCTTTTCTACGGGGTCTGACGCTCAGTGGAACGAAAACTCACGTTAAG
GGATTTTGGTCATGAGATTATCAAAAAGGATCTTCACCTAGATCCTTTTAAATTAAAAATGAAGTTTTAA
ATCAATCTAAAGTATATATGAGTAAACTTGGTCTGACAGTTACCAATGCTTAATCAGTGAGGCACCTATC
TCAGCGATCTGTCTATTTCGTTCATCCATAGTTGCCTGACTCCCCGTCGTGTAGATAACTACGATACGGG
AGGGCTTACCATCTGGCCCCAGTGCTGCAATGATACCGCGAGACCCACGCTCACCGGCTCCAGATTTATC
AGCAATAAACCAGCCAGCCGGAAGGGCCGAGCGCAGAAGTGGTCCTGCAACTTTATCCGCCTCCATCCAG
TCTATTAATTGTTGCCGGGAAGCTAGAGTAAGTAGTTCGCCAGTTAATAGTTTGCGCAACGTTGTTGCCA
TTGCTACAGGCATCGTGGTGTCACGCTCGTCGTTTGGTATGGCTTCATTCAGCTCCGGTTCCCAACGATC
AAGGCGAGTTACATGATCCCCCATGTTGTGCAAAAAAGCGGTTAGCTCCTTCGGTCCTCCGATCGTTGTC
AGAAGTAAGTTGGCCGCAGTGTTATCACTCATGGTTATGGCAGCACTGCATAATTCTCTTACTGTCATGC
CATCCGTAAGATGCTTTTCTGTGACTGGTGAGTACTCAACCAAGTCATTCTGAGAATAGTGTATGCGGCG
ACCGAGTTGCTCTTGCCCGGCGTCAATACGGGATAATACCGCGCCACATAGCAGAACTTTAAAAGTGCTC
ATCATTGGAAAACGTTCTTCGGGGCGAAAACTCTCAAGGATCTTACCGCTGTTGAGATCCAGTTCGATGT
AACCCACTCGTGCACCCAACTGATCTTCAGCATCTTTTACTTTCACCAGCGTTTCTGGGTGAGCAAAAAC
AGGAAGGCAAAATGCCGCAAAAAAGGGAATAAGGGCGACACGGAAATGTTGAATACTCATACTCTTCCTT
TTTCAATATTATTGAAGCATTTATCAGGGTTATTGTCTCATGAGCGGATACATATTTGAATGTATTTAGA
AAAATAAACAAATAGGGGTTCCGCGCACATTTCCCCGAAAAGTGCCACCTGAACGAAGCATCTGTGCTTC
ATTTTGTAGAACAAAAATGCAACGCGAGAGCGCTAATTTTTCAAACAAAGAATCTGAGCTGCATTTTTAC
AGAACAGAAATGCAACGCGAAAGCGCTATTTTACCAACGAAGAATCTGTGCTTCATTTTTGTAAAACAAA
AATGCAACGCGAGAGCGCTAATTTTTCAAACAAAGAATCTGAGCTGCATTTTTACAGAACAGAAATGCAA
CGCGAGAGCGCTATTTTACCAACAAAGAATCTATACTTCTTTTTTGTTCTACAAAAATGCATCCCGAGAG
CGCTATTTTTCTAACAAAGCATCTTAGATTACTTTTTTTCTCCTTTGTGCGCTCTATAATGCAGTCTCTT
GATAACTTTTTGCACTGTAGGTCCGTTAAGGTTAGAAGAAGGCTACTTTGGTGTCTATTTTCTCTTCCAT
AAAAAAAGCCTGACTCCACTTCCCGCGTTTACTGATTACTAGCGAAGCTGCGGGTGCATTTTTTCAAGAT
AAAGGCATCCCCGATTATATTCTATACCGATGTGGATTGCGCATACTTTGTGAACAGAAAGTGATAGCGT
TGATGATTCTTCATTGGTCAGAAAATTATGAACGGTTTCTTCTATTTTGTCTCTATATACTACGTATAGG
AAATGTTTACATTTTCGTATTGTTTTCGATTCACTCTATGAATAGTTCTTACTACAATTTTTTTGTCTAA
AGAGTAATACTAGAGATAAACATAAAAAATGTAGAGGTCGAGTTTAGATGCAAGTTCAAGGAGCGAAAGG
TGGATGGGTAGGTTATATAGGGATATAGCACAGAGATATATAGCAAAGAGATACTTTTGAGCAATGTTTG
TGGAAGCGGTATTCGCAATATTTTAGTAGCTCGTTACAGTCCGGTGCGTTTTTGGTTTTTTGAAAGTGCG
TCTTCAGAGCGCTTTTGGTTTTCAAAAGCGCTCTGAAGTTCCTATACTTTCTAGCTAGAGAATAGGAACT
TCGGAATAGGAACTTCAAAGCGTTTCCGAAAACGAGCGCTTCCGAAAATGCAACGCGAGCTGCGCACATA
CAGCTCACTGTTCACGTCGCACCTATATCTGCGTGTTGCCTGTATATATATATACATGAGAAGAACGGCA
TAGTGCGTGTTTATGCTTAAATGCGTACTTATATGCGTCTATTTATGTAGGATGAAAGGTAGTCTAGTAC
CTCCTGTGATATTATCCCATTCCATGCGGGGTATCGTATGCTTCCTTCAGCACTACCCTTTAGCTGTTCT
ATATGCTGCCACTCCTCAATTGGATTAGTCTCATCCTTCAATGCTATCATTTCCTTTGATATTGGATCAT
CTAAGAAACCATTATTATCATGACATTAACCTATAAAAATAGGCGTATCACGAGGCCCTTT
Features (pLannotate 1.2.2; 18 found; start..end, strand, type, name):
      1..35      +  CDS            rop (fragment): Rop protein, which maintains plasmids at low copy number; rop
    137..186     +  misc_feature   bom (fragment): basis of mobility region from pBR322
    199..574     +  promoter       ADE2 promoter: S. cerevisiae ADE2
    575..2287    +  CDS            ADE2: PUR6_YEAST - Experimental evidence at protein level: Swiss-Prot protein existence level 1. From Saccharomyces cerevisiae (strain ATCC 204508 / S288c) (Baker's yeast).
   2443..2494    +  misc_feature   bom (fragment): basis of mobility region from pBR322
   2522..2950    -  rep_origin     f1 ori (sequence partly withheld): f1 bacteriophage origin of replication; arrow indicates direction of (+) strand synthesis
   2954..3111    -  CDS            lacZα (fragment): LacZα fragment of β-galactosidase; lacZ fragment
   3114..3132    +  promoter       T7 promoter: promoter for bacteriophage T7 RNA polymerase
   3141..3248    +  misc_feature   MCS: pBluescript multiple cloning site
   3260..3278    -  promoter       T3 promoter: promoter for bacteriophage T3 RNA polymerase
   3323..3339    -  protein_bind   lac operator: The lac repressor binds to the lac operator to inhibit transcription in E. coli. This inhibition can be relieved by adding lactose or isopropyl-β-D-thiogalactopyranoside (IPTG). lac repressor encoded by lacI
   3347..3377    -  promoter       lac promoter: promoter for the E. coli lac operon
   3392..3413    -  protein_bind   CAP binding site: CAP binding activates transcription in the presence of cAMP. E. coli catabolite activator protein
   3426..3518    -  CDS            lacI (fragment): lac repressor; lacI; The lac repressor binds to the lac operator to inhibit transcription in E. coli. This inhibition can be relieved by adding lactose or isopropyl-β-D-thiogalactopyranoside (IPTG).
   3701..4289    -  rep_origin     ori: high-copy-number ColE1/pMB1/pBR322/pUC origin of replication
   4460..5320    -  CDS            AmpR: β-lactamase; bla; confers resistance to ampicillin, carbenicillin, and related antibiotics
   5321..5425    -  promoter       AmpR promoter: bla
   5452..6798    -  rep_origin     2μ ori: yeast 2μ plasmid origin of replication
