[The description below was written by a language model from this plasmid's Addgene catalogue record and pLannotate feature annotations shown in this document.]
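Description:
pRSII322 is an empty E. coli–Saccharomyces cerevisiae shuttle vector of 6,861 bp from a redesigned set of pRS-series plasmids, built on the pRS32x backbone and classed as a yeast 2 micron (episomal, multicopy) vector. In bacteria it replicates from a high-copy ColE1/pUC-type origin and is selected with ampicillin through the AmpR (β-lactamase) gene and its own promoter. In yeast it is maintained by the 2μ origin, which the record states was taken from YEplac195 and lacks its XbaI site. An f1 origin is also present, which allows single-stranded DNA production with helper phage. Short annotated fragments of rop, bom and lacI are remnants of the ancestral pBR322/pBluescript sequences rather than functional parts.

The yeast selectable marker is ADE2, carried with its native promoter, which complements adenine auxotrophy in ade2 host strains. The depositor notes that HindIII and XbaI sites were removed from ADE2 by changes that leave the Ade2 protein sequence unaltered, which, like the XbaI removal in the 2μ origin, presumably serves to keep these enzymes usable for cloning. The cloning region is the pBluescript multiple cloning site, flanked by T7 and T3 promoters. It sits within a lacZα fragment downstream of the lac promoter, operator and CAP site, an arrangement that normally supports blue/white screening of inserts in suitable E. coli strains. No yeast promoter is provided for insert expression, so cloned genes must bring their own regulatory sequences. The vector is intended for restriction-enzyme cloning and high-copy maintenance of genes in budding yeast, and inserts can be sequenced with standard M13 and T7 primers.
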