Addgene plasmid #35461: pRSII322
Purpose: (Empty Backbone)
Depositing lab: Steven Haase. Depositing organization: Duke University. Publication: New and Redesigned pRS Plasmid Shuttle Vectors for Genetic Manipulation of Saccharomycescerevisiae. Chee MK, Haase SB. G3 (Bethesda). 2012 May;2(5):515-26. Epub 2012 May 1. 10.1534/g3.111.001917 PubMed 22670222.
Backbone
  Vector backbone: pRS32x
  Backbone manufacturer: Stratagene
  Backbone size (bp): 6861
  Modifications to backbone: 2 micron origin is from YEplac195, which has had its XbaI site removed.
  Vector type: Yeast 2 micron vector
  Promoter: None
  Selectable markers: ADE2
Growth in bacteria
  Bacterial resistance: Ampicillin, 100 μg/mL
  Growth temperature: 37°C
  Growth strain: DH5alpha
  Copy number: High Copy
Gene/Insert
  Cloning method: Restriction Enzyme
  Sequencing primers: 5′ M13 Forward, T7; 3′ M13 Reverse
Resource information
  A portion of this plasmid was derived from a plasmid made by: Chandra Tucker, Duke University (now at University of Colorado, Denver)
Terms and licenses: Academic/Nonprofit Terms; Industry Terms: Not Available to Industry
Depositor comments: ADE2 has been modified to remove HindIII and XbaI sites without altering the amino acid sequence of the Ade2 protein.
How to cite: pRSII322 was a gift from Steven Haase (Addgene plasmid # 35461 ; http://n2t.net/addgene:35461 ; RRID:Addgene_35461)
