>Addgene plasmid #35461 | pRSII322 | addgene partial sequence | sequence record 55049 | M13_pUC_fwd
ATACGACTCACTATAGGGCGAATTGGAGCTCCACCGCGGTGGCGGCCGCTCTAGAACTAGTGGATCCCCC
GGGCTGCAGGAATTCGATATCAAGCTTATCGATACCGTCGACCTCGAGGGGGGGCCCGGTACCAGCTTTT
GTTCCCTTTAGTGAGGGTTAATTTCGAGCTTGGCGTAATCATGGTCATAGCTGTTTCCTGTGTGAAATTG
TTATCCGCTCACAATTCCACACAACATACGAGCCGGAAGCATAAAGTGTAAAGCCTGGGGTGCCTAATGA
GTGAGCTAACTCACATTAATTGCGTTGCGCTCACTGCCCGCTTTCCAGTCGGGAAACCTGTCGTGCCAGC
TGCATTAATGAATCGGCCAACGCGCGGGGAGAGGCGGTTTGCGTATTGGGCGCTCTTCCGCTTCCTCGCT
CACTGACTCGCTGCGCTCGGTCGTTCGGCTGCGGCGAGCGGTATCAGCTCACTCAAAGGCGGTAATACGG
TTATCCACAGAATCAGGGGATAACGCAGGAAAGAACATGTGAGCAAAAGGCCAGCAAAAGGCCAGGAACC
GTAAAAAGGCCGCGTTGCTGGCGTTTTTCCATAGGCTCCGCCCCCCTGACGAGCATCACAAAAATCGACG
CTCAAGTCAGAGGTGGCGAAACCCGACAGGACTATAAAGATACCAGGCGTTTCCCCCTGGAAGCTCCCTC
GTGCGCTCTCCTGTTCCGACCCTGCCGCTTACCGGATACCTGTCCGCCTTTCTCCCTTCGGGAAGCGTGG
CGCTTTCTCATAGCTCACGCTGTAGGTATCTCAGTTCGGTGTAGGTCGTTCGCTCCAAGCTGGGCTGTGT
GCACGA
