>Addgene plasmid #35461 | pRSII322 | addgene partial sequence | sequence record 55051 | pGEX3
AGGGCCTCGTGATACGCCTATTTTTATAGGTTAATGTCATGATAATAATGGTTTCTTAGTATGATCCAAT
ATCAAAGGAAATGATAGCATTGAAGGATGAGACTAATCCAATTGAGGAGTGGCAGCATATAGAACAGCTA
AAGGGTAGTGCTGAAGGAAGCATACGATACCCCGCATGGAATGGGATAATATCACAGGAGGTACTAGACT
ACCTTTCATCCTACATAAATAGACGCATATAAGTACGCATTTAAGCATAAACACGCACTATGCCGTTCTT
CTCATGTATATATATATACAGGCAACACGCAGATATAGGTGCGACGTGAACAGTGAGCTGTATGTGCGCA
GCTCGCGTTGCATTTTCGGAAGCGCTCGTTTTCGGAAACGCTTTGAAGTTCCTATTCCGAAGTTCCTATT
CTCTAGCTAGAAAGTATAGGAACTTCAGAGCGCTTTTGAAAACCAAAAGCGCTCTGAAGACGCACTTTCA
AAAAACCAAAAACGCACCGGACTGTAACGAGCTACTAAAATATTGCGAATACCGCTTCCACAAACATTGC
TCAAAAGTATCTCTTTGCTATATATCTCTGTGCTATATCCCTATATAACCTACCCATCCACCTTTCGCTC
CTTGAACTTGCATCTAAACTCGACCTCTACATTTTTTATGTTTATCTCTAGTATTACTCTTTAGACAAAA
AAATTGTAGTAAGAACTATTCATAGAGTGAATCGAAAACAATACGAAAATGTAAACATTTCCTATACGTA
GTATATAGAGACAAAATAGAAGAAACCGTTCATAATTTTCTGACCAATGAAGAATCATCAACGCTATCAC
TTTCTGTTCACAAAGTATGCGCAATCCACATCGGTATAGAATATA
