>Addgene plasmid #35461 | pRSII322 | addgene partial sequence | sequence record 55053 | pRSII-F1 5'-CGGCATCAGAGCAGATTGTAC-3'
ATTCTTGAATAATACATAACTTTTCTTAAAAGAATCAAAGACAGATAAAATTTAAGAGATATTAAATATT
AGTGAGAAGCCGAGAATTTTGTAACACCAACATAACACTGACATCTTTAACAACTTTTAATTATGATACA
TTTCTTACGTCATGATTGATTATTACAGCTATGCTGACAAATGACTCTTGTTGCATGGCTACGAACCGGG
TAATACTAAGTGATTGACTCTTGCTGACCTTTTATTAAGAACTAAATGGACAATATTATGGAGCATTTCA
TGTATAAATTGGTGCGTAAAATCGTTGGATCTCTCTTCTAAGTACATCCTACTATAACAATCAAGAAAAA
CAAGAAAATCGGACAAAACAATCAAGTATGGATTCAAGAACAGTTGGTATATTAGGAGGGGGACAATTGG
GACGTATGATTGTTGAGGCAGCAAACAGGCTCAACATTAAGACGGTAATACTAGATGCTGAAAATTCTCC
TGCCAAACAAATAAGCAACTCCAATGACCACGTTAATGGCTCCTTTTCCAATCCTCTTGATATCGAAAAA
CTAGCTGAAAAATGTGATGTGCTAACGATTGAGATTGAGCATGTTGATGTTCCTACACTAAAGAATCTTC
AAGTAAAACATCCCAAATTAAAAATTTACCCTTCTCCAGAAACAATCAGATTGATACAAGACAAATATAT
TCAAAAAGAGCATTTAATCAAAAATGGTATAGCAGTTACCCAAAGTGTTCCTGTGGAACAAGCCAGTGAG
ACGTCCCTATTGAATGTTGGAAGAGATTTGGGTTTTCCATTCGTCTTGAAGTCGAGGACTTTGGCATACG
ATGGAAGAGGTAACTTCGTTGTAA
